>Addgene plasmid #136934 | AAVS1-Puro CAG FUCCI | addgene full sequence | sequence record 269815 | Addgene Partial NGS Result
AGTCCTGCAGGTTTAAACGAATTCGCCCTTTGCTTTCTCTGACCAGCATTCTCTCCCCTGGGCCTGTGCC
GCTTTCTGTCTGCAGCTTGTGGCCTGGGTCACCTCTACGGCTGGCCCAGATCCTTCCCTGCCGCCTCCTT
CAGGTTCCGTCTTCCTCCACTCCCTCTTCCCCTTGCTCTCTGCTGTGTTGCTGCCCAAGGATGCTCTTTC
CGGAGCACTTCCTTCTCGGCGCTGCACCACGTGATGTCCTCTGAGCGGATCCTCCCCGTGTCTGGGTCCT
CTCCGGGCATCTCTCCTCCCTCACCCAACCCCATGCCGTCTTCACTCGCTGGGTTCCCTTTTCCTTCTCC
TTCTGGGGCCTGTGCCATCTCTCGTTTCTTAGGATGGCCTTCTCCGACGGATGTCTCCCTTGCGTCCCGC
CTCCCCTTCTTGTAGGCCTGCATCATCACCGTTTTTCTGGACAACCCCAAAGTACCCCGTCTCCCTGGCT
TTAGCCACCTCTCCATCCTCTTGCTTTCTTTGCCTGGACACCCCGTTCTCCTGTGGATTCGGGTCACCTC
TCACTCCTTTCATTTGGGCAGCTCCCCTACCCCCCTTACCTCTCTAGTCTGTGCTAGCTCTTCCAGCCCC
CTGTCATGGCATCTTCCAGGGGTCCGAGAGCTCAGCTAGTCTTCTTCCTCCAACCCGGGCCCCTATGTCC
ACTTCAGGACAGCATGTTTGCTGCCTCCAGGGATCCTGTGTCCCCGAGCTGGGACCACCTTATATTCCCA
GGGCCGGTTAATGTGGCTCTGGTTCTGGGTACTTTTATCTGTCCCCTCCACCCCACAGTGGGGCAAGCTT
CTGACCTCTTCTCTTCCTCCCACAGGGCCTCGAGAGATCTGGCAGCGGAGAGGGCAGAGGAAGTCTTCTA
ACATGCGGTGACGTGGAGGAGAATCCCGGCCCTAGGCTCGAGATGACCGAGTACAAGCCCACGGTGCGCC
TCGCCACCCGCGACGACGTCCCCAGGGCCGTACGCACCCTCGCCGCCGCGTTCGCCGACTACCCCGCCAC
GCGCCACACCGTCGATCCGGACCGCCACATCGAGCGGGTCACCGAGCTGCAAGAACTCTTCCTCACGCGC
GTCGGGCTCGACATCGGCAAGGTGTGGGTCGCGGACGACGGCGCCGCGGTGGCGGTCTGGACCACGCCGG
AGAGCGTCGAAGCGGGGGCGGTGTTCGCCGAGATCGGCCCGCGCATGGCCGAGTTGAGCGGTTCCCGGCT
GGCCGCGCAGCAACAGATGGAAGGCCTCCTGGCGCCGCACCGGCCCAAGGAGCCCGCGTGGTTCCTGGCC
ACCGTCGGCGTCTCGCCCGACCACCAGGGCAAGGGTCTGGGCAGCGCCGTCGTGCTCCCCGGAGTGGAGG
CGGCCGAGCGCGCCGGGGTGCCCGCCTTCCTGGAGACCTCCGCGCCCCGCAACCTCCCCTTCTACGAGCG
GCTCGGCTTCACCGTCACCGCCGACGTCGAGGTGCCCGAAGGACCGCGCACCTGGTGCATGACCCGCAAG
CCCGGTGCCTGATCTAGAGGGCCCGTTTAAACCCGCTGATCAGCCTCGACTGTGCCTTCTAGTTGCCAGC
CATCTGTTGTTTGCCCCTCCCCCGTGCCTTCCTTGACCCTGGAAGGTGCCACTCCCACTGTCCTTTCCTA
ATAAAATGAGGAAATTGCATCGCATTGTCTGAGTAGGTGTCATTCTATTCTGGGGGGTGGGGTGGGGCAG
GACAGCAAGGGGGAGGATTGGGAAGACAATAGCAGGCATGCTGGGGATGCGGTGGGCTCTATGGGTCTCG
ACATTGATTATTGACTAGTTATTAATAGTAATCAATTACGGGGTCATTAGTTCATAGCCCATATATGGAG
TTCCGCGTTACATAACTTACGGTAAATGGCCCGCCTGGCTGACCGCCCAACGACCCCCGCCCATTGACGT
CAATAATGACGTATGTTCCCATAGTAACGCCAATAGGGACTTTCCATTGACGTCAATGGGTGGAGTATTT
ACGGTAAACTGCCCACTTGGCAGTACATCAAGTGTATCATATGCCAAGTACGCCCCCTATTGACGTCAAT
GACGGTAAATGGCCCGCCTGGCATTATGCCCAGTACATGACCTTATGGGACTTTCCTACTTGGCAGTACA
TCTACGTATTAGTCATCGCTATTACCATGGTCGAGGTGAGCCCCACGTTCTGCTTCACTCTCCCCATCTC
CCCCCCCTCCCCACCCCCAATTTTGTATTTATTTATTTTTTAATTATTTTGTGCAGCGATGGGGGCGGGG
GGGGGGGGGGGCGAGGCGGAGAGGTGCGGCGGCAGCCAATCAGAGCGGCGCGCTCCGAAAGTTTCCTTTT
ATGGCGAGGCGGCGGCGGCGGCGGCCCTATAAAAAGCGAAGCGCGCGGCGGGCGGGAGTCGCTGCGCGCT
GCCTTCGCCCCGTGCCCCGCTCCGCCGCCGCCTCGCGCCGCCCGCCCCGGCTCTGACTGACCGCGTTACT
CCCACAGGTGAGCGGGCGGGACGGCCCTTCTCCTCCGGGCTGTAATTAGCGCTTGGTTTAATGACGGCTT
GTTTCTTTTCTGTGGCTGCGTGAAAGCCTTGAGGGGCTCCGGGAGGGCCCTTTGTGCGGGGGGAGCGGCT
CGGGGGGTGCGTGCGTGTGTGTGTGCGTGGGGAGCGCCGCGTGCGGCTCCGCGCTGCCCGGCGGCTGTGA
GCGCTGCGGGCGCGGCGCGGGGCTTTGTGCGCTCCGCAGTGTGCGCGAGGGGAGCGCGGCCGGGGGCGGT
GCCCCGCGGTGCGGGGGGGGCTGCGAGGGGAACAAAGGCTGCGTGCGGGGTGTGTGCGTGGGGGGGTGAG
CAGGGGGTGTGGGCGCGTCGGTCGGGCTGCAACCCCCCCTGCACCCCCCTCCCCGAGTTGCTGAGCACGG
CCCGGCTTCGGGTGCGGGGCTCCGTACGGGGCGTGGCGCGGGGCTCGCCGTGCCGGGCGGGGGGTGGCGG
CAGGTGGGGGTGCCGGGCGGGGCGGGGCCGCCTCGGGCCGGGGAGGGCTCGGGGGAGGGGCGCGGCGGCC
CCCGGAGCGCCGGCGGCTGTCGAGGCGCGGCGAGCCGCAGCCATTGCCTTTTATGGTAATCGTGCGAGAG
GGCGCAGGGACTTCCTTTGTCCCAAATCTGTGCGGAGCCGAAATCTGGGAGGCGCCGCCGCACCCCCTCT
AGCGGGCGCGGGGCGAAGCGGTGCGGCGCCGGCAGGAAGGAAATGGGCGGGGAGGGCCTTCGTGCGTCGC
CGCGCCGCCGTCCCCTTCTCCCTCTCCAGCCTCGGGGCTGTCCGCGGGGGGACGGCTGCCTTCGGGGGGG
ACGGGGCAGGGCGGGGTTCGGCTTCTGGCGTGTGACCGGCGGCTCTAGAGCCTCTGCTAACCATGTTCAT
GCCTTCTTCTTTTTCCTACAGCTCCTGGGCAACGTGCTGGTTATTGTGCTGTCTCATCATTTTGGCAAAG
AATTCGTCGACGCTAGCACCATGGTGAGCAAGGGCGAGGAGCTGTTCACCGGGGTGGTGCCCATCCTGGT
CGAGCTGGACGGCGACGTAAACGGCCACAAGTTCAGCGTCCGCGGCGAGGGCGAGGGCGATGCCACCAAC
GGCAAGCTGACCCTGAAGTTCATCTGCACCACCGGCAAGCTGCCCGTGCCCTGGCCCACCCTCGTGACCA
CCTTCGGCTACGGCGTGGCCTGCTTCAGCCGCTACCCCGACCACATGAAGCAGCACGACTTCTTCAAGTC
CGCCATGCCCGAAGGCTACGTCCAGGAGCGCACCATCTCTTTCAAGGACGACGGTACCTACAAGACCCGC
GCCGAGGTGAAGTTCGAGGGCGACACCCTGGTGAACCGCATCGAGCTGAAGGGCATCGACTTCAAGGAGG
ACGGCAACATCCTGGGGCACAAGCTGGAGTACAACTTCAACAGCCACAACGTCTATATCACGGCCGACAA
GCAGAAGAACGGCATCAAGGCTAACTTCAAGATCCGCCACAACGTTGAGGACGGCAGCGTGCAGCTCGCC
GACCACTACCAGCAGAACACCCCCATCGGCGACGGCCCCGTGCTGCTGCCCGACAACCACTACCTGAGCC
ATCAGTCCGCCCTGAGCAAAGACCCCAACGAGAAGCGCGATCACATGGTCCTGCTGGAGTTCGTGACCGC
CGCCGGGATTACACATGGCATGGACGAGCTGTACAAGGATATCCATGCACACTGGCGGCCGCTCGAGATG
AATCCCAGTATGAAGCAGAAACAAGAAGAAATCAAAGAGAATATAAAGAATAGTTCTGTCCCAAGAAGAA
CTCTGAAGATGATTCAGCCTTCTGCATCTGGATCTCTTGTTGGAAGAGAAAATGAGCTGTCCGCAGGCTT
GTCCAAAAGGAAACATCGGAATGACCACTTAACATCTACAACTTCCAGCCCTGGGGTTATTGTCCCAGAA
TCTAGTGAAAATAAAAATCTTGGAGGAGTCACCCAGGAGTCATTTGATCTTATGATTAAAGAAAATCCAT
CCTCTCAGTATTGGAAGGAAGTGGCAGAAAAACGGAGAAAGGCGCTGTAAGCCCCTCTCCCTCCCCCCCC
CCTAACGTTACTGGCCGAAGCCGCTTGGAATAAGGCCGGTGTGCGTTTGTCTATATGTTATTTTCCACCA
TATTGCCGTCTTTTGGCAATGTGAGGGCCCGGAAACCTGGCCCTGTCTTCTTGACGAGCATTCCTAGGGG
TCTTTCCCCTCTCGCCAAAGGAATGCAAGGTCTGTTGAATGTCGTGAAGGAAGCAGTTCCTCTGGAAGCT
TCTTGAAGACAAACAACGTCTGTAGCGACCCTTTGCAGGCAGCGGAACCCCCCACCTGGCGACAGGTGCC
TCTGCGGCCAAAAGCCACGTGTATAAGATACACCTGCAAAGGCGGCACAACCCCAGTGCCACGTTGTGAG
TTGGATAGTTGTGGAAAGAGTCAAATGGCTCTCCTCAAGCGTATTCAACAAGGGGCTGAAGGATGCCCAG
AAGGTACCCCATTGTATGGGATCTGATCTGGGGCCTCGGTGCACATGCTTTACATGTGTTTAGTCGAGGT
TAAAAAACGTCTAGGCCCCCCGAACCACGGGGACGTGGTTTTCCTTTGAAAAACACGATGATAATGGCCA
CAGAATTCATGGTGAGCGTGATCAAGCCCGAGATGAAGATGAGGTACTACATGGACGGCTCCGTCAATGG
GCATGAGTTCACAATCGAGGGTGAGGGCACAGGCAGACCTTACGAGGGACATCAGGAGATGACACTGCGC
GTCACAATGGCCGAGGGCGGGCCAATGCCTTTCGCCTTCGACCTGGTGTCCCACGTGTTCTGTTACGGCC
ACAGAGTTTTTACCAAGTACCCAGAAGAGATCCCAGACTATTTCAAGCAGGCCTTTCCTGAGGGCCTGTC
CTGGGAGAGGTCCCTGGAGTTCGAGGACGGCGGCTCCGCCTCCGTGAGCGCCCACATCAGCCTGAGGGGC
AACACCTTCTACCACAAGTCCAAGTTCACCGGCGTGAACTTCCCCGCCGACGGCCCCATCATGCAGAACC
AGAGCGTGGACTGGGAGCCCTCCACCGAGAAGATCACCGCCAGCGACGGCGTGCTGAAGGGCGACGTGAC
CATGTACCTGAAGCTGGAGGGCGGCGGCAACCACAAGTGCCAGATGAAGACCACCTACAAGGCCGCCAAG
GAGATCCTGGAGATGCCCGGCGACCACTACATCGGCCACAGGCTGGTGAGGAAGACCGAGGGCAACATCA
CCGAGCAGGTGGAGGACGCCGTGGCCCACTACTCAATGTTGCCTTCCCTGGGCGATATCCATGCACACTG
GCGGCCGCTCGAGCCCAGCCCCGCCAGGCCCGCACTCCGCGCCCCGGCCTCCGCTACCAGTGGCAGCCGC
AAGCGCGCCCGCCCGCCCGCCGCCCCCGGACGCGACCAGGCCAGGCCACCGGCCCGCAGGAGACTGCGGC
TGTCGGTGGACGAGGTTTCCAGCCCCAGTACCCCCGAGGCCCCAGACATCCCAGCCTGCCCTTCTCCGGG
CCAGAAGATAAAGAAATCCACCCCGGCAGCAGGTCAGCCGCCCCACCTGACATCCGCGCAGGACCAGGAC
ACCATCTGAGTTTACGCGTGAATTCGATATCAAGCTTATCGATAATCAACCTCTGGATTACAAAATTTGT
GAAAGATTGACTGGTATTCTTAACTATGTTGCTCCTTTTACGCTATGTGGATACGCTGCTTTAATGCCTT
TGTATCATGCTATTGCTTCCCGTATGGCTTTCATTTTCTCCTCCTTGTATAAATCCTGGTTGCTGTCTCT
TTATGAGGAGTTGTGGCCCGTTGTCAGGCAACGTGGCGTGGTGTGCACTGTGTTTGCTGACGCAACCCCC
ACTGGTTGGGGCATTGCCACCACCTGTCAGCTCCTTTCCGGGACTTTCGCTTTCCCCCTCCCTATTGCCA
CGGCGGAACTCATCGCCGCCTGCCTTGCCCGCTGCTGGACAGGGGCTCGGCTGTTGGGCACTGACAATTC
CGTGGTGTTGTCGGGGAAATCATCGTCCTTTCCTTGGCTGCTCGCCTATGTTGCCACCTGGATTCTGCGC
GGGACGTCCTTCTGCTACGTCCCTTCGGCCCTCAATCCAGCGGACCTTCCTTCCCGCGGCCTGCTGCCGG
CTCTGCGGCCTCTTCCGCGTCTTCGCCTTCGCCCTCAGACGAGTCGGATCTCCCTTTGGGCCGCCTCCCC
GCATCGATACCGAGCGCTGCTCGAGAGATCTACGGGTGGCATCCCTGTGACCCCTCCCCAGTGCCTCTCC
TGGCCCTGGAAGTTGCCACTCCAGTGCCCACCAGCCTTGTCCTAATAAAATTAAGTTGCATCATTTTGTC
TGACTAGGTGTCCTTCTATAATATTATGGGGTGGAGGGGGGTGGTATGGAGCAAGGGGCAAGTTGGGAAG
ACAACCTGTAGGGCCTGCGGGGTCTATTGGGAACCAAGCTGGAGTGCAGTGGCACAATCTTGGCTCACTG
CAATCTCCGCCTCCTGGGTTCAAGCGATTCTCCTGCCTCAGCCTCCCGAGTTGTTGGGATTCCAGGCATG
CATGACCAGGCTCAGCTAATTTTTGTTTTTTTGGTAGAGACGGGGTTTCACCATATTGGCCAGGCTGGTC
TCCAACTCCTAATCTCAGGTGATCTACCCACCTTGGCCTCCCAAATTGCTGGGATTACAGGCGTGAACCA
CTGCTCCCTTCCCTGTCCTTCTGATTTTGTAGGTAACCAGGCGCGTGAATTCACTCCTCAGGTGCAGGCT
GCCTATCAGAAGGTGGTGGCTGGTGTGGCCAATGCCCTGGCTCACAAATACCACTGAGATCTTTTTCCCT
CTGCCAAAAATTATGGGGACATCATGAAGCCCCTTGAGCATCTGACTTCTGGCTAATAAAGGAAATTTAT
TTTCATTGCAATAGTGTGTTGGAATTTTTTGTGTCTCTCACTCGGAAGGACATATGGGAGGGCAAATCAT
TTAAAACATCAGAATGAGTATTTGGTTTAGAGTTTGGCAACATATGCCCATATGCTGGCTGCCATGAACA
AAGGTTGGCTATAAAGAGGTCATCAGTATATGAAACAGCCCCCTGCTGTCCATTCCTTATTCCATAGAAA
AGCCTTGACTTGAGGTTAGATTTTTTTTATATTTTGTTTTGTGTTATTTTTTTCTTTAACATCCCTAAAA
TTTTCCTTACATGTTTTACTAGCCAGATTTTTCCTCCTCTCCTGACTACTCCCAGTCATAGCTGTCCCTC
TTCTCTTATGGAGATCCCTCGACCTGCAGCCCAAGCTTGGCGTAATCATGGTCATAGCTGTTTCCTGTGT
GAAATTGTTATCCGCTCACAATTCCACACAACATACGAGCCGGAAGCATAAAGTGTAAAGCCTGGGGTGC
CTAATGAGTGAGCTAACTCACATTAATTGCGTTGCGCTCACTGCCCGCTTTCCAGTCGGGAAACCTGTCG
TGCCAGCGGATCGACAGTACTAAGCTTTACTAGGGACAGGATTGGTGACAGAAAAGCCCCATCCTTAGGC
CTCCTCCTTCCTAGTCTCCTGATATTGGGTCTAACCCCCACCTCCTGTTAGGCAGATTCCTTATCTGGTG
ACACACCCCCATTTCCTGGAGCCATCTCTCTCCTTGCCAGAACCTCTAAGGTTTGCTTACGATGGAGCCA
GAGAGGATCCTGGGAGGGAGAGCTTGGCAGGGGGTGGGAGGGAAGGGGGGGATGCGTGACCTGCCCGGTT
CTCAGTGGCCACCCTGCGCTACCCTCTCCCAGAACCTGAGCTGCTCTGACGCGGCTGTCTGGTGCGTTTC
ACTGATCCTGGTGCTGCAGCTTCCTTACACTTCCCAAGAGGAGAAGCAGTTTGGAAAAACAAAATCAGAA
TAAGTTGGTCCTGAGTTCTAACTTTGGCTCTTCACCTTTCTAGTCCCCAATTTATATTGTTCCTCCGTGC
GTCAGTTTTACCTGTGAGATAAGGCCAGTAGCCAGCCCCGTCCTGGCAGGGCTGTGGTGAGGAGGGGGGT
GTCCGTGTGGAAAACTCCCTTTGTGAGAATGGTGCGTCCTAGGTGTTCACCAGGTCGTGGCCGCCTCTAC
TCCCTTTCTCTTTCTCCATCCTTCTTTCCTTAAAGAGTCCCCAGTGCTATCTGGGACATATTCCTCCGCC
CAGAGCAGGGTCCCGCTTCCCTAAGGCCCTGCTCTGGGCTTCTGGGTTTGAGTCCTTGGCAAGCCCAGGA
GAGGCGCTCAGGCTTCCCTGTCCCCCTTCCTCGTCCACCATCTCATGCCCCTGGCTCTCCTGCCCCTTCC
CTACAGGGGTTCCTGGCTCTGCTCTAAGGGCGAATTCGCGGCCGCTAAATTCAATTCGCCCTATAGTGAG
TCGTATTACAATTCACTGGCCGTCGTTTTACAACGTCGTGACTGGGAAAACCCTGGCGTTACCCAACTTA
ATCGCCTTGCAGCACATCCCCCTTTCGCCAGCTGGCGTAATAGCGAAGAGGCCCGCACCGATCGCCCTTC
CCAACAGTTGCGCAGCCTATACGTACGGCAGTTTAAGGTTTACACCTATAAAAGAGAGAGCCGTTATCGT
CTGTTTGTGGATGTACAGAGTGATATTATTGACACGCCGGGGCGACGGATGGTGATCCCCCTGGCCAGTG
CACGTCTGCTGTCAGATAAAGTCTCCCGTGAACTTTACCCGGTGGTGCATATCGGGGATGAAAGCTGGCG
CATGATGACCACCGATATGGCCAGTGTGCCGGTCTCCGTTATCGGGGAAGAAGTGGCTGATCTCAGCCAC
CGCGAAAATGACATCAAAAACGCCATTAACCTGATGTTCTGGGGAATATAAATGTCAGGCATGAGATTAT
CAAAAAGGATCTTCACCTAGATCCTTTTCACGTAGAAAGCCAGTCCGCAGAAACGGTGCTGACCCCGGAT
GAATGTCAGCTACTGGGCTATCTGGACAAGGGAAAACGCAAGCGCAAAGAGAAAGCAGGTAGCTTGCAGT
GGGCTTACATGGCGATAGCTAGACTGGGCGGTTTTATGGACAGCAAGCGAACCGGAATTGCCAGCTGGGG
CGCCCTCTGGTAAGGTTGGGAAGCCCTGCAAAGTAAACTGGATGGCTTTCTTGCCGCCAAGGATCTGATG
GCGCAGGGGATCAAGCTCTGATCAAGAGACAGGATGAGGATCGTTTCGCATGATTGAACAAGATGGATTG
CACGCAGGTTCTCCGGCCGCTTGGGTGGAGAGGCTATTCGGCTATGACTGGGCACAACAGACAATCGGCT
GCTCTGATGCCGCCGTGTTCCGGCTGTCAGCGCAGGGGCGCCCGGTTCTTTTTGTCAAGACCGACCTGTC
CGGTGCCCTGAATGAACTGCAAGACGAGGCAGCGCGGCTATCGTGGCTGGCCACGACGGGCGTTCCTTGC
GCAGCTGTGCTCGACGTTGTCACTGAAGCGGGAAGGGACTGGCTGCTATTGGGCGAAGTGCCGGGGCAGG
ATCTCCTGTCATCTCACCTTGCTCCTGCCGAGAAAGTATCCATCATGGCTGATGCAATGCGGCGGCTGCA
TACGCTTGATCCGGCTACCTGCCCATTCGACCACCAAGCGAAACATCGCATCGAGCGAGCACGTACTCGG
ATGGAAGCCGGTCTTGTCGATCAGGATGATCTGGACGAAGAGCATCAGGGGCTCGCGCCAGCCGAACTGT
TCGCCAGGCTCAAGGCGAGCATGCCCGACGGCGAGGATCTCGTCGTGACCCATGCATGGCGATGCCTGCT
TGCCGAATATCATGGTGGAAAATGGCCGCTTTTCTGGATTCATCGACTGTGGCCGGCTGGGTGTGGCGGA
CCGCTATCAGGACATAGCGTTGGCTACCCGTGATATTGCTGAAGAGCTTGGCGGCGAATGGGCTGACCGC
TTCCTCGTGCTTTACGGTATCGCCGCTCCCGATTCGCAGCGCATCGCCTTCTATCGCCTTCTTGACGAGT
TCTTCTGAATTATTAACGCTTACAATTTCCTGATGCGGTATTTTCTCCTTACGCATCTGTGCGGTATTTC
ACACCGCATCAGGTGGCACTTTTCGGGGAAATGTGCGCGGAACCCCTATTTGTTTATTTTTCTAAATACA
TTCAAATATGTATCCGCTCATGAGATTATCAAAAAGGATCTTCACCTAGATCCTTTTAAATTAAAAATGA
AGTTTTAAATCAATCTAAAGTATATATGAGTAAACTTGGTCTGACAGTTACCAATGCTTAATCAGTGAGG
CACCTATCTCAGCGATCTGTCTATTTCGTTCATCCATAGTTGCCTGACTCCCCGTCGTGTAGATAACTAC
GATACGGGAGGGCTTACCATCTGGCCCCAGTGCTGCAATGATACCGCGAGACCCACGCTCACCGGCTCCA
GATTTATCAGCAATAAACCAGCCAGCCGGAAGGGCCGAGCGCAGAAGTGGTCCTGCAACTTTATCCGCCT
CCATCCAGTCTATTAATTGTTGCCGGGAAGCTAGAGTAAGTAGTTCGCCAGTTAATAGTTTGCGCAACGT
TGTTGCCATTGCTACAGGCATCGTGGTGTCACGCTCGTCGTTTGGTATGGCTTCATTCAGCTCCGGTTCC
CAACGATCAAGGCGAGTTACATGATCCCCCATGTTGTGCAAAAAAGCGGTTAGCTCCTTCGGTCCTCCGA
TCGTTGTCAGAAGTAAGTTGGCCGCAGTGTTATCACTCATGGTTATGGCAGCACTGCATAATTCTCTTAC
TGTCATGCCATCCGTAAGATGCTTTTCTGTGACTGGTGAATACTCAACCAAGTCATTCTGAGAATAGTGT
ATGCGGCGACCGAGTTGCTCTTGCCCGGCGTCAATACGGGATAATACCGCGCCACATAGCAGAACTTTAA
AAGTGCTCATCATTGGAAAACGTTCTTCGGGGCGAAAACTCTCAAGGATCTTACCGCTGTTGAGATCCAG
TTCGATGTAACCCACTCGTGCACCCAACTGATCTTCAGCATCTTTTACTTTCACCAGCGTTTCTGGGTGA
GCAAAAACAGGAAGGCAAAATGCCGCAAAAAAGGGAATAAGGGCGACACGGAAATGTTGAATACTCATAC
TCTTCCTTTTTCAATATTATTGAAGCATTTATCAGGGTTATTGTCTCATGACCAAAATCCCTTAACGTGA
GTTTTCGTTCCACTGAGCGTCAGACCCCGTAGAAAAGATCAAAGGATCTTCTTGAGATCCTTTTTTTCTG
CGCGTAATCTGCTGCTTGCAAACAAAAAAACCACCGCTACCAGCGGTGGTTTGTTTGCCGGATCAAGAGC
TACCAACTCTTTTTCCGAAGGTAACTGGCTTCAGCAGAGCGCAGATACCAAATACTGTTCTTCTAGTGTA
GCCGTAGTTAGGCCACCACTTCAAGAACTCTGTAGCACCGCCTACATACCTCGCTCTGCTAATCCTGTTA
CCAGTGGCTGCTGCCAGTGGCGATAAGTCGTGTCTTACCGGGTTGGACTCAAGACGATAGTTACCGGATA
AGGCGCAGCGGTCGGGCTGAACGGGGGGTTCGTGCACACAGCCCAGCTTGGAGCGAACGACCTACACCGA
ACTGAGATACCTACAGCGTGAGCTATGAGAAAGCGCCACGCTTCCCGAAGGGAGAAAGGCGGACAGGTAT
CCGGTAAGCGGCAGGGTCGGAACAGGAGAGCGCACGAGGGAGCTTCCAGGGGGAAACGCCTGGTATCTTT
ATAGTCCTGTCGGGTTTCGCCACCTCTGACTTGAGCGTCGATTTTTGTGATGCTCGTCAGGGGGGCGGAG
CCTATGGAAAAACGCCAGCAACGCGGCCTTTTTACGGTTCCTGGCCTTTTGCTGGCCTTTTGCTCACATG
TTCTTTCCTGCGTTATCCCCTGATTCTGTGGATAACCGTATTACCGCCTTTGAGTGAGCTGATACCGCTC
GCCGCAGCCGAACGACCGAGCGCAGCGAGTCAGTGAGCGAGGAAGCGGAAGAGCGCCCAATACGCAAACC
GCCTCTCCCCGCGCGTTGGCCGATTCATTAATGCAGCTGGCACGACAGGTTTCCCGACTGGAAAGCGGGC
AGTGAGCGCAACGCAATTAATGTGAGTTAGCTCACTCATTAGGCACCCCAGGCTTTACACTTTATGCTTC
CGGCTCGTATGTTGTGTGGAATTGTGAGCGGATAACAATTTCACACAGGAAACAGCTATGACCATGATTA
CGCCAAGCTCAGAATTAACCCTCACTAAAGGGACTAGCT
Features (pLannotate 1.2.2; 38 found; start..end, strand, type, name):
     31..834     +  misc_feature   HA-L: left homology arm from the adeno-associated virus integration site (AAVS1) within intron 1 of the human PPP1R12C gene
    841..866     +  misc_feature   SA: splice acceptor site
    953..1552    +  CDS            PuroR: puromycin N-acetyltransferase; pac from Streptomyces alboniger; confers resistance to puromycin
   1590..1814    +  polyA_signal   bGH poly(A) signal: bovine growth hormone polyadenylation signal
   1820..2199    +  enhancer       CMV enhancer: human cytomegalovirus immediate early enhancer
   2201..2321    +  promoter       chicken β-actin promoter (fragment): contains a 21-bp deletion relative to the standard chicken β-actin promoter
   2308..2434    +  promoter       chicken β-actin promoter (fragment): No description available
   2435..3451    +  intron         chimeric intron: chimera between introns from chicken β-actin and rabbit β-globin
   3521..4237    +  CDS            Clover: Clover is a basic (constitutively fluorescent) green/yellow fluorescent protein published in 2012, derived from Aequorea victoria. It is reported to be a rapidly-maturing weak dimer with high acid sensitivity.
   4268..4597    +  CDS            GMNN (fragment): GEMI_HUMAN - Experimental evidence at protein level: Swiss-Prot protein existence level 1. Inhibits DNA replication by preventing the incorporation of MCM complex into pre-replication complex (pre-RC) (PubMed:9635433, PubMed:14993212, PubMed:20129055, PubMed:24064211). It is degraded during the mitotic phase of the cell cycle (PubMed:9635433, PubMed:14993212, PubMed:24064211). Its destruction at the metaphase- anaphase transition permits replication in the succeeding cell cycle (PubMed:9635433, PubMed:14993212, PubMed:24064211). Inhibits histone acetyltransferase activity of KAT7/HBO1 in a CDT
   4602..5174    +  misc_feature   IRES: internal ribosome entry site (IRES) of the encephalomyocarditis virus (EMCV)
   5189..5839    +  CDS            mKO2: mKO2 is a basic (constitutively fluorescent) orange fluorescent protein published in 2008, derived from Verrillofungia concinna. It has moderate acid sensitivity.
   5894..6166    +  CDS            CDT1 (fragment): CDT1_HUMAN - Experimental evidence at protein level: Swiss-Prot protein existence level 1. Required for both DNA replication and mitosis (PubMed:11125146, PubMed:22581055, PubMed:21856198, PubMed:14993212, PubMed:26842564). DNA replication licensing factor, required for pre- replication complex assembly. Cooperates with CDC6 and the origin recognition complex (ORC) during G1 phase of the cell cycle to promote the loading of the mini-chromosome maintenance (MCM) complex onto DNA to generate pre-replication complexes (pre-RC)(PubMed:14672932). Required also for mitosis by promoting stable kineto
   6180..6204    +  misc_feature   MCS (fragment): pBluescript multiple cloning site
   6204..6792    +  misc_feature   WPRE: woodchuck hepatitis virus posttranscriptional regulatory element
   6824..7300    +  polyA_signal   hGH poly(A) signal: human growth hormone polyadenylation signal
   7324..7404    +  CDS            HBB (fragment): HBB_PONPY - Experimental evidence at transcript level: Swiss-Prot protein existence level 2. Involved in oxygen transport from the lung to the various peripheral tissues. From Pongo pygmaeus (Bornean orangutan).
   7475..7530    +  polyA_signal   β-globin poly(A) signal: rabbit β-globin polyadenylation signal (Gil and Proudfoot, 1987)
   7913..7935    -  protein_bind   lac operator (fragment): The lac repressor binds to the lac operator to inhibit transcription in E. coli. This inhibition can be relieved by adding lactose or isopropyl-β-D-thiogalactopyranoside (IPTG). lac repressor encoded by lacI
   7939..7969    -  promoter       lac promoter: promoter for the E. coli lac operon
   7984..8005    -  protein_bind   CAP binding site: CAP binding activates transcription in the presence of cAMP. E. coli catabolite activator protein
   8018..8057    -  CDS            lacI (fragment): lac repressor; lacI; The lac repressor binds to the lac operator to inhibit transcription in E. coli. This inhibition can be relieved by adding lactose or isopropyl-β-D-thiogalactopyranoside (IPTG).
   8079..8915    +  misc_feature   HA-R: right homology arm from the adeno-associated virus integration site (AAVS1) within intron 1 of the human PPP1R12C gene
   8950..8968    -  promoter       T7 promoter: promoter for bacteriophage T7 RNA polymerase
   8971..9118    +  CDS            lacZα (fragment): LacZα fragment of β-galactosidase; lacZ fragment
   9128..9431    +  CDS            ccdB (fragment): CcdB, a bacterial toxin that poisons DNA gyrase; ccdB; Plasmids containing the ccdB gene cannot be propagated in standard E. coli strains.
   9479..9748    +  CDS            tnpA (fragment): TN5P_ECOLX - Also known as tnp. Experimental evidence at protein level: Swiss-Prot protein existence level 1. Mediates transposition of transposon Tn5 by a 'cut and paste' mechanism. First, the monomeric transposase binds the 19 bp inverted DNA repeats flanking the transposon. Then, dimerization of the DNA- bound transposase creates a synaptic DNA complex. After nicking of the first DNA strand, excision of the transposon proceeds through a series of intermediates. The transposase then mediates the insertion of the transposon at a new site by strand transfer. The activity of the wild- type tran
   9780..10578   +  CDS            NeoR/KanR (fragment): aminoglycoside phosphotransferase from Tn5; aph(3')-II (or nptII); confers resistance to neomycin, kanamycin, and G418 (Geneticin®)
  10599..10649   -  misc_feature   bom (fragment): basis of mobility region from pBR322
  10676..10735   +  promoter       AmpR promoter (fragment): bla
  10828..11688   -  CDS            AmpR: β-lactamase; bla; confers resistance to ampicillin, carbenicillin, and related antibiotics
  11689..11741   -  promoter       AmpR promoter (fragment): bla
  11812..12400   +  rep_origin     ori: high-copy-number ColE1/pMB1/pBR322/pUC origin of replication
  12583..12675   +  CDS            lacI (fragment): lac repressor; lacI; The lac repressor binds to the lac operator to inhibit transcription in E. coli. This inhibition can be relieved by adding lactose or isopropyl-β-D-thiogalactopyranoside (IPTG).
  12688..12709   +  protein_bind   CAP binding site: CAP binding activates transcription in the presence of cAMP. E. coli catabolite activator protein
  12724..12754   +  promoter       lac promoter: promoter for the E. coli lac operon
  12758..12780   +  protein_bind   lac operator (fragment): The lac repressor binds to the lac operator to inhibit transcription in E. coli. This inhibition can be relieved by adding lactose or isopropyl-β-D-thiogalactopyranoside (IPTG). lac repressor encoded by lacI
  12823..12841   +  promoter       T3 promoter: promoter for bacteriophage T3 RNA polymerase
