[The description below was written by a language model from this plasmid's Addgene catalogue record and pLannotate feature annotations shown in this document.]
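Description:
AAVS1-Puro CAG FUCCI is a homology-directed repair donor plasmid for placing a constitutively expressed FUCCI cell-cycle reporter into the AAVS1 safe-harbour locus (intron 1 of PPP1R12C) of human cells. It is built on the AAVS1 Puro CAG backbone and is maintained in E. coli through a high-copy ColE1/pUC-type origin with ampicillin resistance. The annotated backbone also carries remnants of earlier cloning vectors, including fragments of ccdB, lacZα, a Tn5 transposase and NeoR/KanR, plus lac regulatory elements and T7/T3 promoters. These are annotated only as fragments and lie outside the homology arms. The sequence record is described as a partial NGS result and is slightly shorter than the catalogued total size of about 12.9 kb.

Left and right AAVS1 homology arms flank two cassettes. The first is a promoterless selection unit: a splice acceptor followed by the puromycin N-acetyltransferase gene and a bGH polyadenylation signal. In this gene-trap design, puromycin resistance is expected to depend on splicing into the endogenous PPP1R12C transcript, which favours recovery of correctly targeted integrants. The second cassette is driven by the CAG promoter (CMV enhancer, chicken β-actin promoter and chimeric intron). It encodes green Clover fused to Geminin residues 1–110, an EMCV IRES, then orange mKO2 fused to Cdt1 residues 30–120, followed by WPRE and polyadenylation signals. The Geminin and Cdt1 fragments are degraded at opposite cell-cycle stages, so orange fluorescence marks G1 and green marks S/G2/M. The record does not specify the nuclease used for targeting. The associated work applied the construct to continuous cell-cycle phase reporting in human pluripotent stem cells.
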