Addgene plasmid #136934: AAVS1-Puro CAG FUCCI
Purpose: donor plasmid for constitutive FUCCI expression in human cells
Depositing lab: Xiaoping Bao. Depositing organization: Purdue University. Publication: Fluorescent indicators for continuous and lineage-specific reporting of cell-cycle phases in human pluripotent stem cells. Chang Y, Hellwarth PB, Randolph LN, Sun Y, Xing Y, Zhu W, Lian XL, Bao X. Biotechnol Bioeng. 2020 Apr 11. doi: 10.1002/bit.27352. PubMed 32277708.
Backbone
  Vector backbone: AAVS1 Puro CAG
  Backbone manufacturer: Addgene Plasmid #80945
  Backbone size w/o insert (bp): 10235
  Total vector size (bp): 12890
  Vector type: Mammalian Expression, Synthetic Biology
  Selectable markers: Puromycin
Growth in bacteria
  Bacterial resistance: Ampicillin, 100 μg/mL
  Growth temperature: 37°C
  Growth strain: DH5alpha
  Copy number: Unknown
Gene/Insert
  Gene/Insert name: Clover-Geminin(1-110)-IRES-mKO2-Cdt(30-120) (alt name: FUCCI)
  Species: H. sapiens (human), Synthetic
  Insert size (bp): 2655
  Promoter: CAG
  Tag / fusion protein: Clover (N terminal on insert); mKO2 (N terminal on insert)
  Cloning method: Restriction Enzyme; 5′ cloning site SalI (not destroyed); 3′ cloning site MluI (not destroyed)
  Sequencing primers: 5′ gctaaccatgttcatgccttc; 3′ none
Resource information
  A portion of this plasmid was derived from a plasmid made by: The Clover-Geminin(1-110)-IRES-mKO2-Cdt(30-120) was cloned from Addgene #83841, a gift from Dr. Michael Lin Lab
Terms and licenses: Academic/Nonprofit Terms; Industry Terms: Not Available to Industry
How to cite: AAVS1-Puro CAG FUCCI was a gift from Xiaoping Bao (Addgene plasmid # 136934 ; http://n2t.net/addgene:136934 ; RRID:Addgene_136934)
